Addgene plasmid #115422: YIplac211-Erg11-iGFPx3
Purpose: Express Erg11-iGFPx3 at the endogenous locus via pop-in pop-out mutagenesis
Depositing lab: Benjamin Glick. Depositing organization: University of Chicago. Publication: Maturation-driven transport and AP-1-dependent recycling of a secretory cargo in the Golgi. Casler JC, Papanikou E, Barrero JJ, Glick BS. J Cell Biol. 2019 May 6;218(5):1582-1601. doi: 10.1083/jcb.201807195. Epub 2019 Mar 11. PubMed 30858194.
Backbone
  Vector backbone: YIplac211
  Total vector size (bp): 7211
  Vector type: Yeast Expression
  Selectable markers: URA3
Growth in bacteria
  Bacterial resistance: Ampicillin, 100 μg/mL
  Growth temperature: 37°C
  Growth strain: DH5alpha
  Copy number: Unknown
Gene/Insert
  Gene/Insert name: Erg11-iGFPx3
  Species: S. cerevisiae (budding yeast)
  Insert size (bp): 3500
  Promoter: Endogenous
  Tag / fusion protein: iGFP
  Cloning method: Restriction Enzyme; 5′ cloning site KpnI (unknown if destroyed); 3′ cloning site SphI (unknown if destroyed)
  Sequencing primers: 5′ GTAAAACGACGGCCAGT; 3′ CACACAGGAAACAGCTATGACCAT
Terms and licenses: Academic/Nonprofit Terms; Industry Terms: Not Available to Industry
How to cite: YIplac211-Erg11-iGFPx3 was a gift from Benjamin Glick (Addgene plasmid # 115422 ; http://n2t.net/addgene:115422 ; RRID:Addgene_115422)
