[The description below was written by a language model from this plasmid's Addgene catalogue record and pLannotate feature annotations shown in this document.]
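Description:
YIplac211-Erg11-iGFPx3 is a yeast integrating plasmid of about 7.2 kb built on the YIplac211 backbone. It is designed to tag the Saccharomyces cerevisiae ERG11 gene at its chromosomal locus rather than to express the protein episomally. The feature table shows no yeast replication origin or centromere, which is consistent with an integrative vector that must recombine into the genome to be maintained. In E. coli it is propagated through a high-copy ColE1/pUC-type origin with ampicillin resistance (AmpR with its bla promoter). Remnants of the lacZα cloning region, including the lac promoter, operator and CAP site, flank the insert.

The roughly 3.5 kb insert was cloned between KpnI and SphI. It contains a fragment from the 3′ portion of the ERG11 coding sequence, which encodes lanosterol 14-α-demethylase (CYP51), an ergosterol biosynthesis enzyme. This fragment is followed by three tandem copies of a GFP annotated as the S65T type, which the record calls iGFP. Downstream lies further genomic sequence that reaches into a fragment of the STP2 gene on the opposite strand, presumably the region flanking ERG11 in the chromosome. No heterologous promoter is present, and the record lists the promoter as endogenous.

These homology arms support the stated pop-in pop-out strategy. The plasmid integrates at ERG11 under selection for URA3, and 5-FOA counterselection then recovers cells that have recombined out the vector backbone. A subset of these cells retains a scarless Erg11-iGFPx3 fusion under native regulation. The record does not state the experimental use of the tagged protein beyond endogenous-locus expression, although a triple-GFP fusion of this kind would typically serve for fluorescence imaging.
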