Features (pLannotate 1.2.2; 17 found; start..end, strand, type, name):
     30..129     +  misc_feature   bom (fragment): basis of mobility region from pBR322
    135..292     -  CDS            lacZα (fragment): LacZα fragment of β-galactosidase; lacZ fragment
    313..723     +  CDS            ERG11 (fragment): CP51_YEAST - Also known as CYP51. Experimental evidence at protein level: Swiss-Prot protein existence level 1. Catalyzes C14-demethylation of lanosterol which is critical for ergosterol biosynthesis. It transforms lanosterol into 4,4'- dimethyl cholesta-8,14,24-triene-3-beta-ol. From Saccharomyces cerevisiae (strain ATCC 204508 / S288c) (Baker's yeast).
    769..1464    +  CDS            GFP (S65T): GFP (S65T) is a basic (constitutively fluorescent) green fluorescent protein published in 1995, derived from Aequorea victoria.
   1489..2184    +  CDS            GFP (S65T): GFP (S65T) is a basic (constitutively fluorescent) green fluorescent protein published in 1995, derived from Aequorea victoria.
   2209..2904    +  CDS            GFP (S65T): GFP (S65T) is a basic (constitutively fluorescent) green fluorescent protein published in 1995, derived from Aequorea victoria.
   3589..3744    -  CDS            STP2 (fragment): STP2_YEAST - Experimental evidence at protein level: Swiss-Prot protein existence level 1. Transcription factor involved in the regulation of gene expression in response to extracellular amino acid levels. Synthesized as latent cytoplasmic precursor, which, upon a signal initiated by the plasma membrane SPS (SSY1-PTR3-SSY5) amino acid sensor system, becomes proteolytically activated and relocates to the nucleus, where it induces the expression of SPS-sensor-regulated genes, including the amino-acid permeases BAP2 and BAP3. Binding to promoters is facilitated by DAL81 (By similarity). Involved
   3795..3811    -  protein_bind   lac operator: The lac repressor binds to the lac operator to inhibit transcription in E. coli. This inhibition can be relieved by adding lactose or isopropyl-β-D-thiogalactopyranoside (IPTG). lac repressor encoded by lacI
   3819..3849    -  promoter       lac promoter: promoter for the E. coli lac operon
   3864..3885    -  protein_bind   CAP binding site: CAP binding activates transcription in the presence of cAMP. E. coli catabolite activator protein
   3898..3990    -  CDS            lacI (fragment): lac repressor; lacI; The lac repressor binds to the lac operator to inhibit transcription in E. coli. This inhibition can be relieved by adding lactose or isopropyl-β-D-thiogalactopyranoside (IPTG).
   4173..4761    -  rep_origin     ori: high-copy-number ColE1/pMB1/pBR322/pUC origin of replication
   4932..5792    -  CDS            AmpR: β-lactamase; bla; confers resistance to ampicillin, carbenicillin, and related antibiotics
   5793..5897    -  promoter       AmpR promoter: bla
   5990..6205    +  promoter       URA3 promoter: S. cerevisiae URA3
   6206..7009    +  CDS            URA3: orotidine-5'-phosphate decarboxylase, required for uracil biosynthesis; S. cerevisiae URA3; yeast auxotrophic marker, counterselectable with 5-fluoroorotic acid (5-FOA)
   7098..7133    +  CDS            rop (fragment): Rop protein, which maintains plasmids at low copy number; rop
>Addgene plasmid #115422 | YIplac211-Erg11-iGFPx3 | addgene full sequence | sequence record 222003 | Addgene NGS Result
GCGTCAGCGGGTGTTGGCGGGTGTCGGGGCTGGCTTAACTATGCGGCATCAGAGCAGATTGTACTGAGAG
TGCACCATATGCGGTGTGAAATACCGCACAGATGCGTAAGGAGAAAATACCGCATCAGGCGCCATTCGCC
ATTCAGGCTGCGCAACTGTTGGGAAGGGCGATCGGTGCGGGCCTCTTCGCTATTACGCCAGCTGGCGAAA
GGGGGATGTGCTGCAAGGCGATTAAGTTGGGTAACGCCAGGGTTTTCCCAGTCACGACGTTGTAAAACGA
CGGCCAGTGAATTCGAGCTCGGTACCGCACGTCCAAACACTTCTTATGTCATCCCAGCAGGTTATCACGT
TTTGGTTTCTCCAGGTTACACTCATTTAAGAGACGAATACTTCCCTAATGCTCACCAATTCAACATTCAC
CGTTGGAACAAAGATTCTGCCTCCTCTTATTCCGTCGGTGAAGAAGTCGATTACGGTTTCGGTGCCATTT
CTAAGGGTGTCAGCTCTCCATACTTACCTTTCGGTGGTGGTAGACACAGATGTATCGGTGAACACTTTGC
TTACTGTCAGCTAGGTGTTCTAATGTCCATTTTTATCAGAACATTAAAATGGCATTACCCAGAGGGTAAG
ACCGTTCCACCTCCTGACTTTACATCTATGGTTACTCTTCCAACCGGTCCAGCCAAGATCATCTGGGAAA
AGAGAAATCCAGAACAAAAGATCTGGGATCCAGGAAGTTCGGGGTCCAGCGGTTCTTCAGGCGCTAGCAT
GGATAGCACTGAGAGCCTTTTCACTGGAGTTGTCCCAATTCTTGTTGAATTAGATGGTGATGTTAATGGG
CACAAATTTTCTGTCAGTGGAGAGGGTGAAGGTGATGCAACATACGGAAAACTTACCCTTAAATTTATTT
GCACTACTGGAAAACTACCTGTTCCTTGGCCAACACTTGTCACTACTTTAACTTATGGTGTTCAGTGCTT
TTCAAGATACCCGGATCATATGAAACAGCATGACTTTTTCAAGAGTGCCATGCCCGAAGGTTATGTACAG
GAAAGAACTATATTTTTCAAAGATGACGGGAACTACAAGACACGTGCTGAAGTCAAGTTTGAAGGTGATA
CCCTTGTTAATAGAATCGAGTTAAAAGGTATTGATTTTAAAGAAGATGGAAACATTCTTGGGCACAAATT
GGAATACAACTATAACTCACACAATGTATACATCATGGCAGACAAACAAAAGAATGGAATCAAAGCTAAC
TTCAAAATTAGACACAACATTGAAGATGGAAGCGTTCAACTAGCAGACCATTATCAACAAAATACTCCAA
TTGGCGATGGCCCTGTCCTTTTACCAGACAACCATTACCTGTCCACACAATCTGCCCTTTCGAAAGATCC
CAACGAAAAGAGAGACCACATGGTCCTTAAAGAGTTTGTAACAGCTGCTGGGATTACACATGGCAGCTCC
GGCTCCAGCGGGTCTAGCATGGATAGCACTGAGAGCCTTTTCACTGGAGTTGTCCCAATTCTTGTTGAAT
TAGATGGTGATGTTAATGGGCACAAATTTTCTGTCAGTGGAGAGGGTGAAGGTGATGCAACATACGGAAA
ACTTACCCTTAAATTTATTTGCACTACTGGAAAACTACCTGTTCCTTGGCCAACACTTGTCACTACTTTA
ACTTATGGTGTTCAGTGCTTTTCAAGATACCCGGATCATATGAAACAGCATGACTTTTTCAAGAGTGCCA
TGCCCGAAGGTTATGTACAGGAAAGAACTATATTTTTCAAAGATGACGGGAACTACAAGACACGTGCTGA
AGTCAAGTTTGAAGGTGATACCCTTGTTAATAGAATCGAGTTAAAAGGTATTGATTTTAAAGAAGATGGA
AACATTCTTGGGCACAAATTGGAATACAACTATAACTCACACAATGTATACATCATGGCAGACAAACAAA
AGAATGGAATCAAAGCTAACTTCAAAATTAGACACAACATTGAAGATGGAAGCGTTCAACTAGCAGACCA
TTATCAACAAAATACTCCAATTGGCGATGGCCCTGTCCTTTTACCAGACAACCATTACCTGTCCACACAA
TCTGCCCTTTCGAAAGATCCCAACGAAAAGAGAGACCACATGGTCCTTAAAGAGTTTGTAACAGCTGCTG
GGATTACACATGGCAGCTCCGGCTCCAGCGGGTCTAGCATGGATAGCACTGAGAGCCTTTTCACTGGAGT
TGTCCCAATTCTTGTTGAATTAGATGGTGATGTTAATGGGCACAAATTTTCTGTCAGTGGAGAGGGTGAA
GGTGATGCAACATACGGAAAACTTACCCTTAAATTTATTTGCACTACTGGAAAACTACCTGTTCCTTGGC
CAACACTTGTCACTACTTTAACTTATGGTGTTCAGTGCTTTTCAAGATACCCGGATCATATGAAACAGCA
TGACTTTTTCAAGAGTGCCATGCCCGAAGGTTATGTACAGGAAAGAACTATATTTTTCAAAGATGACGGG
AACTACAAGACACGTGCTGAAGTCAAGTTTGAAGGTGATACCCTTGTTAATAGAATCGAGTTAAAAGGTA
TTGATTTTAAAGAAGATGGAAACATTCTTGGGCACAAATTGGAATACAACTATAACTCACACAATGTATA
CATCATGGCAGACAAACAAAAGAATGGAATCAAAGCTAACTTCAAAATTAGACACAACATTGAAGATGGA
AGCGTTCAACTAGCAGACCATTATCAACAAAATACTCCAATTGGCGATGGCCCTGTCCTTTTACCAGACA
ACCATTACCTGTCCACACAATCTGCCCTTTCGAAAGATCCCAACGAAAAGAGAGACCACATGGTCCTTAA
AGAGTTTGTAACAGCTGCTGGGATTACACATGGCAGCTCCGGCTCCAGCGGGTAAAGCGGCCGCGGTTTG
TAACTGAGAAAAAAAAAAAAAACAGAAAAAGAGAGAAGTTGTACATTCACGTGGGCCTTATCGCCACACT
CATCCATCTCCAATGATTTATTTTATTTGCCAGTACGTTTGATATGACATCGAGTTATGTTCTTTAGTTA
CTTTCAAACTTGGACAACCATCCCGCATTATTTATGAGTGGTATGGTTTCACTTCTTTATTTATAAATAT
TTATACTACGAAATTATATATAGATTACATTTCTAAAACAACATCAAATATAAGGTTTATTTATGCAACA
TGCCTACTGGATTAGAAGAGAGAACACACAGCTCACAGGCCAAGCGGAAATAAAGCAGTCTTTTCGCAAA
CTTGTAAATCTTTTTGCAATTTAAATTAATCAAGAGAGGGCCCAGGAGGAGAGGAGTTTTGGGGAGGGGT
CACTGAGGAAGCTCTCTTAAATATGGATTCACTGAAATAAATGTATATAAGATTCATTACTGCTTTTTAT
AGTGATAAATCCAAATGATGAGTGAATTGAACCATCCTTAGTATCCATTGTTTTATAAAGCACCGCTAAA
AATAATATATTGCTACAAAAATGATATAATAATAATATTACGTAAAATACCTGAAACCGCCATAAAAATA
ATACCTGAATTAACCTTAAAATTCTATCCCATAAGCTTTTTTGTAAAGGGCCAGATAATCTTGAGTCTCC
TTCAAATGATTCTCACCCAGAAGTTCAAAGTCCATTTGCTTCTGTAACATCTCATTAATGGAAATCATAT
TGCTTTCCTTTGACTGATTGATTGCGTCCTCCTCGGGCATGCAAGCTTGGCGTAATCATGGTCATAGCTG
TTTCCTGTGTGAAATTGTTATCCGCTCACAATTCCACACAACATACGAGCCGGAAGCATAAAGTGTAAAG
CCTGGGGTGCCTAATGAGTGAGCTAACTCACATTAATTGCGTTGCGCTCACTGCCCGCTTTCCAGTCGGG
AAACCTGTCGTGCCAGCTGCATTAATGAATCGGCCAACGCGCGGGGAGAGGCGGTTTGCGTATTGGGCGC
TCTTCCGCTTCCTCGCTCACTGACTCGCTGCGCTCGGTCGTTCGGCTGCGGCGAGCGGTATCAGCTCACT
CAAAGGCGGTAATACGGTTATCCACAGAATCAGGGGATAACGCAGGAAAGAACATGTGAGCAAAAGGCCA
GCAAAAGGCCAGGAACCGTAAAAAGGCCGCGTTGCTGGCGTTTTTCCATAGGCTCCGCCCCCCTGACGAG
CATCACAAAAATCGACGCTCAAGTCAGAGGTGGCGAAACCCGACAGGACTATAAAGATACCAGGCGTTTC
CCCCTGGAAGCTCCCTCGTGCGCTCTCCTGTTCCGACCCTGCCGCTTACCGGATACCTGTCCGCCTTTCT
CCCTTCGGGAAGCGTGGCGCTTTCTCATAGCTCACGCTGTAGGTATCTCAGTTCGGTGTAGGTCGTTCGC
TCCAAGCTGGGCTGTGTGCACGAACCCCCCGTTCAGCCCGACCGCTGCGCCTTATCCGGTAACTATCGTC
TTGAGTCCAACCCGGTAAGACACGACTTATCGCCACTGGCAGCAGCCACTGGTAACAGGATTAGCAGAGC
GAGGTATGTAGGCGGTGCTACAGAGTTCTTGAAGTGGTGGCCTAACTACGGCTACACTAGAAGAACAGTA
TTTGGTATCTGCGCTCTGCTGAAGCCAGTTACCTTCGGAAAAAGAGTTGGTAGCTCTTGATCCGGCAAAC
AAACCACCGCTGGTAGCGGTGGTTTTTTTGTTTGCAAGCAGCAGATTACGCGCAGAAAAAAAGGATCTCA
AGAAGATCCTTTGATCTTTTCTACGGGGTCTGACGCTCAGTGGAACGAAAACTCACGTTAAGGGATTTTG
GTCATGAGATTATCAAAAAGGATCTTCACCTAGATCCTTTTAAATTAAAAATGAAGTTTTAAATCAATCT
AAAGTATATATGAGTAAACTTGGTCTGACAGTTACCAATGCTTAATCAGTGAGGCACCTATCTCAGCGAT
CTGTCTATTTCGTTCATCCATAGTTGCCTGACTCCCCGTCGTGTAGATAACTACGATACGGGAGGGCTTA
CCATCTGGCCCCAGTGCTGCAATGATACCGCGAGACCCACGCTCACCGGCTCCAGATTTATCAGCAATAA
ACCAGCCAGCCGGAAGGGCCGAGCGCAGAAGTGGTCCTGCAACTTTATCCGCCTCCATCCAGTCTATTAA
TTGTTGCCGGGAAGCTAGAGTAAGTAGTTCGCCAGTTAATAGTTTGCGCAACGTTGTTGCCATTGCTACA
GGCATCGTGGTGTCACGCTCGTCGTTTGGTATGGCTTCATTCAGCTCCGGTTCCCAACGATCAAGGCGAG
TTACATGATCCCCCATGTTGTGCAAAAAAGCGGTTAGCTCCTTCGGTCCTCCGATCGTTGTCAGAAGTAA
GTTGGCCGCAGTGTTATCACTCATGGTTATGGCAGCACTGCATAATTCTCTTACTGTCATGCCATCCGTA
AGATGCTTTTCTGTGACTGGTGAGTACTCAACCAAGTCATTCTGAGAATAGTGTATGCGGCGACCGAGTT
GCTCTTGCCCGGCGTCAATACGGGATAATACCGCGCCACATAGCAGAACTTTAAAAGTGCTCATCATTGG
AAAACGTTCTTCGGGGCGAAAACTCTCAAGGATCTTACCGCTGTTGAGATCCAGTTCGATGTAACCCACT
CGTGCACCCAACTGATCTTCAGCATCTTTTACTTTCACCAGCGTTTCTGGGTGAGCAAAAACAGGAAGGC
AAAATGCCGCAAAAAAGGGAATAAGGGCGACACGGAAATGTTGAATACTCATACTCTTCCTTTTTCAATA
TTATTGAAGCATTTATCAGGGTTATTGTCTCATGAGCGGATACATATTTGAATGTATTTAGAAAAATAAA
CAAATAGGGGTTCCGCGCACATTTCCCCGAAAAGTGCCACCTGACGTCTAAGAAACCATTATTATCATGA
CATTAACCTATAAAAATAGGCGTATCACGAGGCCAGCTTTTCAATTCATCATTTTTTTTTTATTCTTTTT
TTTGATTTCGGTTTCCTTGAAATTTTTTTGATTCGGTAATCTCCGAACAGAAGGAAGAACGAAGGAAGGA
GCACAGACTTAGATTGGTATATATACGCATATGTAGTGTTGAAGAAACATGAAATTGCCCAGTATTCTTA
ACCCAACTGCACAGAACAAAAACATGCAGGAAACGAAGATAAATCATGTCGAAAGCTACATATAAGGAAC
GTGCTGCTACTCATCCTAGTCCTGTTGCTGCCAAGCTATTTAATATCATGCACGAAAAGCAAACAAACTT
GTGTGCTTCATTGGATGTTCGTACCACCAAGGAATTACTGGAGTTAGTTGAAGCATTAGGTCCCAAAATT
TGTTTACTAAAAACACATGTGGATATCTTGACTGATTTTTCCATGGAGGGCACAGTTAAGCCGCTAAAGG
CATTATCCGCCAAGTACAATTTTTTACTCTTCGAAGACAGAAAATTTGCTGACATTGGTAATACAGTCAA
ATTGCAGTACTCTGCGGGTGTATACAGAATAGCAGAATGGGCAGACATTACGAATGCACACGGTGTGGTG
GGCCCAGGTATTGTTAGCGGTTTGAAGCAGGCGGCAGAAGAAGTAACAAAGGAACCTAGAGGCCTTTTGA
TGTTAGCAGAATTGTCATGCAAGGGCTCCCTATCTACTGGAGAATATACTAAGGGTACTGTTGACATTGC
GAAGAGCGACAAAGATTTTGTTATCGGCTTTATTGCTCAAAGAGACATGGGTGGAAGAGATGAAGGTTAC
GATTGGTTGATTATGACACCCGGTGTGGGTTTAGATGACAAGGGAGACGCATTGGGTCAACAGTATAGAA
CCGTGGATGATGTGGTCTCTACAGGATCTGACATTATTATTGTTGGAAGAGGACTATTTGCAAAGGGAAG
GGATGCTAAGGTAGAGGGTGAACGTTACAGAAAAGCAGGCTGGGAAGCATATTTGAGAAGATGCGGCCAG
CAAAACTAAAAAACTGTATTATAAGTAAATGCATGTATACTAAACTCACAAATTAGAGCTTCAATTTAAT
TATATCAGTTATTACCCGCCCTTTCGTCTCGCGCGTTTCGGTGATGACGGTGAAAACCTCTGACACATGC
AGCTCCCGGAGACGGTCACAGCTTGTCTGTAAGCGGATGCCGGGAGCAGACAAGCCCGTCAGGGC
